Addgene plasmid #168390: pTL329
Purpose: pGBKT7 yeast two-hybrid plasmid
Depositing lab: Sophien Kamoun. Depositing organization: Sainsbury Laboratory, Norwich. Publication: A single amino acid polymorphism in a conserved effector of the multihost blast fungus pathogen expands host-target binding spectrum. Bentham AR, Petit-Houdenot Y, Win J, Chuma I, Terauchi R, Banfield MJ, Kamoun S, Langner T. PLoS Pathog. 2021 Nov 10;17(11):e1009957. doi: 10.1371/journal.ppat.1009957. eCollection 2021 Nov. PubMed 34758051.
Backbone
  Vector backbone: pGBKT7
  Vector type: Yeast Expression
Growth in bacteria
  Bacterial resistance: Kanamycin, 50 μg/mL
  Growth temperature: 37°C
  Growth strain: DH5alpha
  Copy number: High Copy
Gene/Insert
  Gene/Insert name: OsaHIP23
  Species: Oryza sativa
  Cloning method: Unknown
Terms and licenses: Academic/Nonprofit Terms; Industry Terms: Not Available to Industry
How to cite: pTL329 was a gift from Sophien Kamoun (Addgene plasmid # 168390 ; http://n2t.net/addgene:168390 ; RRID:Addgene_168390)
