[The description below was written by a language model from this plasmid's Addgene catalogue record and pLannotate feature annotations shown in this document.]
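Description:
pTL329 is a yeast two-hybrid bait plasmid built on the pGBKT7 backbone and carrying OsaHIP23, an insert from rice (Oryza sativa). It is a yeast–E. coli shuttle vector. In bacteria it replicates from a high-copy ColE1/pUC-type origin and is selected with kanamycin through a Tn5 NeoR/KanR gene driven by the AmpR promoter. In Saccharomyces cerevisiae it is maintained episomally by the 2μ origin and selected by tryptophan prototrophy through the TRP1 marker with its own promoter. An f1 origin is also present, along with several short backbone remnants (lac promoter/operator, lacZα, lacI, rop, bom and ble fragments) that have no evident function here.

The expression cassette uses the yeast ADH1 promoter to drive the GAL4 DNA-binding domain, followed by a T7 promoter, a gap of roughly 350 nt before the T7 terminator, and then the ADH1 terminator. The feature table does not annotate the insert, but this unannotated interval is the only position consistent with OsaHIP23 being fused downstream of the GAL4 DNA-binding domain. The cloning method, the exact insert boundaries and any epitope tag are not recorded. The T7 promoter placed ahead of the insert region would in principle allow in vitro transcription of the insert without the GAL4 portion.

In a two-hybrid assay, the DNA-binding-domain fusion is co-expressed with a GAL4 activation-domain prey, and interaction between the two reconstitutes a transcriptional activator that switches on reporter genes. The associated publication concerns a conserved blast fungus effector and the range of host targets it binds, which suggests the plasmid was used to test effector binding to this rice protein.
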