Features (pLannotate 1.2.2; 23 found; start..end, strand, type, name):
     30..734     +  promoter       ADH1 promoter: S. cerevisiae ADH1; promoter for alcohol dehydrogenase 1
    762..1202    +  CDS            GAL4 DNA binding domain: DNA binding domain of the GAL4 transcriptional activator; Saccharomyces cerevisiae GAL4 (truncated)
   1213..1231    +  promoter       T7 promoter: promoter for bacteriophage T7 RNA polymerase
   1589..1636    +  terminator     T7 terminator: transcription terminator for bacteriophage T7 RNA polymerase
   1663..1850    +  terminator     ADH1 terminator: S. cerevisiae ADH1; transcription terminator for the S. cerevisiae alcohol dehydrogenase 1 (ADH1) gene
   1898..1914    -  protein_bind   lac operator: The lac repressor binds to the lac operator to inhibit transcription in E. coli. This inhibition can be relieved by adding lactose or isopropyl-β-D-thiogalactopyranoside (IPTG). lac repressor encoded by lacI
   1922..1952    -  promoter       lac promoter: promoter for the E. coli lac operon
   1967..1988    -  protein_bind   CAP binding site: CAP binding activates transcription in the presence of cAMP. E. coli catabolite activator protein
   2001..2093    -  CDS            lacI (fragment): lac repressor; lacI; The lac repressor binds to the lac operator to inhibit transcription in E. coli. This inhibition can be relieved by adding lactose or isopropyl-β-D-thiogalactopyranoside (IPTG).
   2276..2864    -  rep_origin     ori: high-copy-number ColE1/pMB1/pBR322/pUC origin of replication
   3086..3102    +  polyA_signal   bGH poly(A) signal (fragment): bovine growth hormone polyadenylation signal
   3193..3240    -  polyA_signal   HSV TK poly(A) signal: herpes simplex virus thymidine kinase polyadenylation signal (Cole and Stacy, 1985)
   3299..3451    -  CDS            ble (fragment): BLE_KLEPN - Experimental evidence at protein level: Swiss-Prot protein existence level 1. Binding protein with a strong affinity to the bleomycin family of antibiotics. Binds to CL990; an antimitotic-antibiotic compound. From Klebsiella pneumoniae.
   3472..4266    -  CDS            NeoR/KanR: aminoglycoside phosphotransferase from Tn5; aph(3')-II (or nptII); confers resistance to neomycin, kanamycin, and G418 (Geneticin®)
   4267..4371    -  promoter       AmpR promoter: bla
   4398..5740    -  rep_origin     2μ ori: yeast 2μ plasmid origin of replication
   5808..5843    +  CDS            rop (fragment): Rop protein, which maintains plasmids at low copy number; rop
   5945..5994    +  misc_feature   bom (fragment): basis of mobility region from pBR322
   6133..6280    +  promoter       TRP1 promoter: S. cerevisiae TRP1
   6281..6955    +  CDS            TRP1: phosphoribosylanthranilate isomerase, required for tryptophan biosynthesis; S. cerevisiae TRP1; yeast auxotrophic marker
   7006..7057    +  misc_feature   bom (fragment): basis of mobility region from pBR322
   7085..7513    -  rep_origin     f1 ori (sequence partly withheld): f1 bacteriophage origin of replication; arrow indicates direction of (+) strand synthesis
   7517..29      -  CDS            lacZα (fragment) (across the origin): LacZα fragment of β-galactosidase; lacZ fragment
>Addgene plasmid #168390 | pTL329 | addgene full sequence | sequence record 349783 | Addgene NGS Result
CGGTGCGGGCCTCTTCGCTATTACGCCAGATCCTTTTGTTGTTTCCGGGTGTACAATATGGACTTCCTCT
TTTCTGGCAACCAAACCCATACATCGGGATTCCTATAATACCTTCGTTGGTCTCCCTAACATGTAGGTGG
CGGAGGGGAGATATACAATAGAACAGATACCAGACAAGACATAATGGGCTAAACAAGACTACACCAATTA
CACTGCCTCATTGATGGTGGTACATAACGAACTAATACTGTAGCCCTAGACTTGATAGCCATCATCATAT
CGAAGTTTCACTACCCTTTTTCCATTTGCCATCTATTGAAGTAATAATAGGCGCATGCAACTTCTTTTCT
TTTTTTTTCTTTTCTCTCTCCCCCGTTGTTGTCTCACCATATCCGCAATGACAAAAAAATGATGGAAGAC
ACTAAAGGAAAAAATTAACGACAAAGACAGCACCAACAGATGTCGTTGTTCCAGAGCTGATGAGGGGTAT
CTCGAAGCACACGAAACTTTTTCCTTCCTTCATTCACGCACACTACTCTCTAATGAGCAACGGTATACGG
CCTTCCTTCCAGTTACTTGAATTTGAAATAAAAAAAAGTTTGCTGTCTTGCTATCAAGTATAAATAGACC
TGCAATTATTAATCTTTTGTTTCCTCGTCATTGTTCTCGTTCCCTTTCTTCCTTGTTTCTTTTTCTGCAC
AATATTTCAAGCTATACCAAGCATACAATCAACTCCAAGCTTGAAGCAAGCCTCCTGAAAGATGAAGCTA
CTGTCTTCTATCGAACAAGCATGCGATATTTGCCGACTTAAAAAGCTCAAGTGCTCCAAAGAAAAACCGA
AGTGCGCCAAGTGTCTGAAGAACAACTGGGAGTGTCGCTACTCTCCCAAAACCAAAAGGTCTCCGCTGAC
TAGGGCACATCTGACAGAAGTGGAATCAAGGCTAGAAAGACTGGAACAGCTATTTCTACTGATTTTTCCT
CGAGAAGACCTTGACATGATTTTGAAAATGGATTCTTTACAGGATATAAAAGCATTGTTAACAGGATTAT
TTGTACAAGATAATGTGAATAAAGATGCCGTCACAGATAGATTGGCTTCAGTGGAGACTGATATGCCTCT
AACATTGAGACAGCATAGAATAAGTGCGACATCATCATCGGAAGAGAGTAGTAACAAAGGTCAAAGACAG
TTGACTGTATCGCCGGAATTTGTAATACGACTCACTATAGGGCGAGCCGCCATCATGGAGGAGCAGAAGC
TGATCTCAGAGGAGGACCTGCATATGGCCATGGAGGCCGAATTCAGCAAGAAAACTGTGATTCGCGCCGA
TCTGATCGGCCGCAGCTGCAAGAAAGATATTCTGCACGCCGTGAGCACCCTGCAGGGCATTAAAAGCATG
GACATCGACGAGGAAAAATGCACCCTGACCGTTCTGGGTCCGGTTGATCCTGTGAAAATCGTGCACCGCC
TGAAGAAAAAATGCTTTGCCGCCGCCGTGGTGAGCGTGGAAGATGACAAACCGAAAGAGCCTGATCCTCC
GGCACCGGAGAAGAAAAAAGGATCCGTCGACCTGCAGCGGCCGCATAACTAGCATAACCCCTTGGGGCCT
CTAAACGGGTCTTGAGGGGTTTTTTGCGCGCTTGCAGCCAAGCTAATTCCGGGCGAATTTCTTATGATTT
ATGATTTTTATTATTAAATAAGTTATAAAAAAAATAAGTGTATACAAATTTTAAAGTGACTCTTAGGTTT
TAAAACGAAAATTCTTATTCTTGAGTAACTCTTTCCTGTAGGTCAGGTTGCTTTCTCAGGTATAGCATGA
GGTCGCTCTTATTGACCACACCTCTACCGGCATGCAAGCTTGGCGTAATCATGGTCATAGCTGTTTCCTG
TGTGAAATTGTTATCCGCTCACAATTCCACACAACATACGAGCCGGAAGCATAAAGTGTAAAGCCTGGGG
TGCCTAATGAGTGAGCTAACTCACATTAATTGCGTTGCGCTCACTGCCCGCTTTCCAGTCGGGAAACCTG
TCGTGCCAGCTGCATTAATGAATCGGCCAACGCGCGGGGAGAGGCGGTTTGCGTATTGGGCGCTCTTCCG
CTTCCTCGCTCACTGACTCGCTGCGCTCGGTCGTTCGGCTGCGGCGAGCGGTATCAGCTCACTCAAAGGC
GGTAATACGGTTATCCACAGAATCAGGGGATAACGCAGGAAAGAACATGTGAGCAAAAGGCCAGCAAAAG
GCCAGGAACCGTAAAAAGGCCGCGTTGCTGGCGTTTTTCCATAGGCTCCGCCCCCCTGACGAGCATCACA
AAAATCGACGCTCAAGTCAGAGGTGGCGAAACCCGACAGGACTATAAAGATACCAGGCGTTTCCCCCTGG
AAGCTCCCTCGTGCGCTCTCCTGTTCCGACCCTGCCGCTTACCGGATACCTGTCCGCCTTTCTCCCTTCG
GGAAGCGTGGCGCTTTCTCATAGCTCACGCTGTAGGTATCTCAGTTCGGTGTAGGTCGTTCGCTCCAAGC
TGGGCTGTGTGCACGAACCCCCCGTTCAGCCCGACCGCTGCGCCTTATCCGGTAACTATCGTCTTGAGTC
CAACCCGGTAAGACACGACTTATCGCCACTGGCAGCAGCCACTGGTAACAGGATTAGCAGAGCGAGGTAT
GTAGGCGGTGCTACAGAGTTCTTGAAGTGGTGGCCTAACTACGGCTACACTAGAAGAACAGTATTTGGTA
TCTGCGCTCTGCTGAAGCCAGTTACCTTCGGAAAAAGAGTTGGTAGCTCTTGATCCGGCAAACAAACCAC
CGCTGGTAGCGGTGGTTTTTTTGTTTGCAAGCAGCAGATTACGCGCAGAAAAAAAGGATCTCAAGAAGAT
CCTTTGATCTTTTCTACGGGGTCTGACGCTCAGTGGAACGAAAACTCACGTTAAGGGATTTTGGTCATGA
GATTATCAAAAAGGATCTTCACCTAGATCCTTTTAAATTAAAAATGAAGTTTTAAATCAATCTAAAGTAT
ATATGAGTAACCTGAGGCTATGGCAGGGCCTGCCGCCCCGACGTTGGCTGCGAGCCCTGGGCCTTCACCC
GAACTTGGGGGGTGGGGTGGGGAAAAGGAAGAAACGCGGGCGTATTGGCCCCAATGGGGTCTCGGTGGGG
TATCGACAGAGTGCCAGCCCTGGGACCGAACCCCGCGTTTATGAACAAACGACCCAACACCGTGCGTTTT
ATTCTGTCTTTTTATTGCCGTCATAGCGCGGGTTCCTTCCGGTATTGTCTCCTTCCGTGTTTCAGTTAGC
CTCCCCCTAGGGTGGGCGAAGAACTCCAGCATGAGATCCCCGCGCTGGAGGATCATCCAGCCGGCGTCCC
GGAAAACGATTCCGAAGCCCAACCTTTCATAGAAGGCGGCGGTGGAATCGAAATCTCGTGATGGCAGGTT
GGGCGTCGCTTGGTCGGTCATTTCGAACCCCAGAGTCCCGCTCAGAAGAACTCGTCAAGAAGGCGATAGA
AGGCGATGCGCTGCGAATCGGGAGCGGCGATACCGTAAAGCACGAGGAAGCGGTCAGCCCATTCGCCGCC
AAGCTCTTCAGCAATATCACGGGTAGCCAACGCTATGTCCTGATAGCGGTCCGCCACACCCAGCCGGCCA
CAGTCGATGAATCCAGAAAAGCGGCCATTTTCCACCATGATATTCGGCAAGCAGGCATCGCCATGAGTCA
CGACGAGATCCTCGCCGTCGGGCATGCTCGCCTTGAGCCTGGCGAACAGTTCGGCTGGCGCGAGCCCCTG
ATGCTCTTCGTCCAGATCATCCTGATCGACAAGACCGGCTTCCATCCGAGTACGTGCTCGCTCGATGCGA
TGTTTCGCTTGGTGGTCGAATGGGCAGGTAGCCGGATCAAGCGTATGCAGCCGCCGCATTGCATCAGCCA
TGATGGATACTTTCTCGGCAGGAGCAAGGTGAGATGACAGGAGATCCTGCCCCGGCACTTCGCCCAATAG
CAGCCAGTCCCTTCCCGCTTCAGTGACAACGTCGAGCACAGCTGCGCAAGGAACGCCCGTCGTGGCCAGC
CACGATAGCCGCGCTGCCTCGTCTTGCAGTTCATTCAGGGCACCGGACAGGTCGGTCTTGACAAAAAGAA
CCGGGCGCCCCTGCGCTGACAGCCGGAACACGGCGGCATCAGAGCAGCCGATTGTCTGTTGTGCCCAGTC
ATAGCCGAATAGCCTCTCCACCCAAGCGGCCGGAGAACCTGCGTGCAATCCATCTTGTTCAATCATACTC
TTCCTTTTTCAATATTATTGAAGCATTTATCAGGGTTATTGTCTCATGAGCGGATACATATTTGAATGTA
TTTAGAAAAATAAACAAATAGGGGTTCCGCGCACATTTCCCCGAAAAGTGCCACCTGAACGAAGCATCTG
TGCTTCATTTTGTAGAACAAAAATGCAACGCGAGAGCGCTAATTTTTCAAACAAAGAATCTGAGCTGCAT
TTTTACAGAACAGAAATGCAACGCGAAAGCGCTATTTTACCAACGAAGAATCTGTGCTTCATTTTTGTAA
AACAAAAATGCAACGCGAGAGCGCTAATTTTTCAAACAAAGAATCTGAGCTGCATTTTTACAGAACAGAA
ATGCAACGCGAGAGCGCTATTTTACCAACAAAGAATCTATACTTCTTTTTTGTTCTACAAAAATGCATCC
CGAGAGCGCTATTTTTCTAACAAAGCATCTTAGATTACTTTTTTTCTCCTTTGTGCGCTCTATAATGCAG
TCTCTTGATAACTTTTTGCACTGTAGGTCCGTTAAGGTTAGAAGAAGGCTACTTTGGTGTCTATTTTCTC
TTCCATAAAAAAAGCCTGACTCCACTTCCCGCGTTTACTGATTACTAGCGAAGCTGCGGGTGCATTTTTT
CAAGATAAAGGCATCCCCGATTATATTCTATACCGATGTGGATTGCGCATACTTTGTGAACAGAAAGTGA
TAGCGTTGATGATTCTTCATTGGTCAGAAAATTATGAACGGTTTCTTCTATTTTGTCTCTATATACTACG
TATAGGAAATGTTTACATTTTCGTATTGTTTTCGATTCACTCTATGAATAGTTCTTACTACAATTTTTTT
GTCTAAAGAGTAATACTAGAGATAAACATAAAAAATGTAGAGGTCGAGTTTAGATGCAAGTTCAAGGAGC
GAAAGGTGGATGGGTAGGTTATATAGGGATATAGCACAGAGATATATAGCAAAGAGATACTTTTGAGCAA
TGTTTGTGGAAGCGGTATTCGCAATATTTTAGTAGCTCGTTACAGTCCGGTGCGTTTTTGGTTTTTTGAA
AGTGCGTCTTCAGAGCGCTTTTGGTTTTCAAAAGCGCTCTGAAGTTCCTATACTTTCTAGAGAATAGGAA
CTTCGGAATAGGAACTTCAAAGCGTTTCCGAAAACGAGCGCTTCCGAAAATGCAACGCGAGCTGCGCACA
TACAGCTCACTGTTCACGTCGCACCTATATCTGCGTGTTGCCTGTATATATATATACATGAGAAGAACGG
CATAGTGCGTGTTTATGCTTAAATGCGTACTTATATGCGTCTATTTATGTAGGATGAAAGGTAGTCTAGT
ACCTCCTGTGATATTATCCCATTCCATGCGGGGTATCGTATGCTTCCTTCAGCACTACCCTTTAGCTGTT
CTATATGCTGCCACTCCTCAATTGGATTAGTCTCATCCTTCAATGCTATCATTTCCTTTGATATTGGATC
ATACTAAGAAACCATTATTATCATGACATTAACCTATAAAAATAGGCGTATCACGAGGCCCTTTCGTCTC
GCGCGTTTCGGTGATGACGGTGAAAACCTCTGACACATGCAGCTCCCGGAGACGGTCACAGCTTGTCTGT
AAGCGGATGCCGGGAGCAGACAAGCCCGTCAGGGCGCGTCAGCGGGTGTTGGCGGGTGTCGGGGCTGGCT
TAACTATGCGGCATCAGAGCAGATTGTACTGAGAGTGCACCATAGATCAACGACATTACTATATATATAA
TATAGGAAGCATTTAATAGAACAGCATCGTAATATATGTGTACTTTGCAGTTATGACGCCAGATGGCAGT
AGTGGAAGATATTCTTTATTGAAAAATAGCTTGTCACCTTACGTACAATCTTGATCCGGAGCTTTTCTTT
TTTTGCCGATTAAGAATTAATTCGGTCGAAAAAAGAAAAGGAGAGGGCCAAGAGGGAGGGCATTGGTGAC
TATTGAGCACGTGAGTATACGTGATTAAGCACACAAAGGCAGCTTGGAGTATGTCTGTTATTAATTTCAC
AGGTAGTTCTGGTCCATTGGTGAAAGTTTGCGGCTTGCAGAGCACAGAGGCCGCAGAATGTGCTCTAGAT
TCCGATGCTGACTTGCTGGGTATTATATGTGTGCCCAATAGAAAGAGAACAATTGACCCGGTTATTGCAA
GGAAAATTTCAAGTCTTGTAAAAGCATATAAAAATAGTTCAGGCACTCCGAAATACTTGGTTGGCGTGTT
TCGTAATCAACCTAAGGAGGATGTTTTGGCTCTGGTCAATGATTACGGCATTGATATCGTCCAACTGCAT
GGAGATGAGTCGTGGCAAGAATACCAAGAGTTCCTCGGTTTGCCAGTTATTAAAAGACTCGTATTTCCAA
AAGACTGCAACATACTACTCAGTGCAGCTTCACAGAAACCTCATTCGTTTATTCCCTTGTTTGATTCAGA
AGCAGGTGGGACAGGTGAACTTTTGGATTGGAACTCGATTTCTGACTGGGTTGGAAGGCAAGAGAGCCCC
GAAAGCTTACATTTTATGTTAGCTGGTGGACTGACGCCAGAAAATGTTGGTGATGCGCTTAGATTAAATG
GCGTTATTGGTGTTGATGTAAGCGGAGGTGTGGAGACAAATGGTGTAAAAGACTCTAACAAAATAGCAAA
TTTCGTCAAAAATGCTAAGAAATAGGTTATTACTGAGTAGTATTTATTTAAGTATTGTTTGTGCACTTGC
CGATCTATGCGGTGTGAAATACCGCACAGATGCGTAAGGAGAAAATACCGCATCAGGAAATTGTAAGCGT
TAATATTTTGTTAAAATTCGCGTTAAATTTTTGTTAAATCAGCTCATTTTTTAACCAATAGGCCGAAATC
GGCAAAATCCCTTATAAATCAAAAGAATAGACCGAGATAGGGT
[37 nt withheld, positions 7184-7220]
AAAGAACGTGGACTCCAACGTCAAAGG
[49 nt withheld, positions 7248-7296]
T
[91 nt withheld, positions 7298-7388]
G
[124 nt withheld, positions 7390-7513]
CCATTCGCCATTCAGGCTGCGCAACTGTTGGGAAGGGCGAT
