>Addgene plasmid #168390 | pTL329 | depositor partial sequence | sequence record 326490 | insert
GAATTCAGCAAGAAAACTGTGATTCGCGCCGATCTGATCGGCCGCAGCTGCAAGAAAGATATTCTGCACG
CCGTGAGCACCCTGCAGGGCATTAAAAGCATGGACATCGACGAGGAAAAATGCACCCTGACCGTTCTGGG
TCCGGTTGATCCTGTGAAAATCGTGCACCGCCTGAAGAAAAAATGCTTTGCCGCCGCCGTGGTGAGCGTG
GAAGATGACAAACCGAAAGAGCCTGATCCTCCGGCACCGGAGAAGAAAAAAGGATCC
